Addgene plasmid #169347: pVMG0213_Cq-vasa-Cas9
Purpose: Expression of Cas9 in Culex quinquefasciatus or other mosquitoes
Depositing lab: Valentino Gantz. Depositing organization: University of California, San Diego (UCSD). Publication: Optimized CRISPR tools and site-directed transgenesis towards gene drive development in Culex quinquefasciatus mosquitoes. Feng X, Lopez Del Amo V, Mameli E, Lee M, Bishop AL, Perrimon N, Gantz VM. Nat Commun. 2021 May 20;12(1):2960. doi: 10.1038/s41467-021-23239-0. PubMed 34017003.
Backbone
  Vector backbone: pCR2.1
  Backbone manufacturer: Thermofisher
  Backbone size w/o insert (bp): 3931
  Total vector size (bp): 11242
  Vector type: Insect Expression, CRISPR
Growth in bacteria
  Bacterial resistance: Ampicillin, 100 μg/mL
  Growth temperature: 37°C
  Growth strain: DH5alpha
  Copy number: High Copy
Gene/Insert
  Gene/Insert name: pVMG0213_Cq-vasa-Cas9 (alt name: CPIJ009286)
  Species: Culex quinquefasciatus
  Insert size (bp): 7311
  Promoter: CPIJ009286
  Cloning method: Gibson Cloning
  Sequencing primers: 5′ M13F; 3′ M13R
Terms and licenses: Academic/Nonprofit Terms; Industry Terms: Not Available to Industry
How to cite: pVMG0213_Cq-vasa-Cas9 was a gift from Valentino Gantz (Addgene plasmid # 169347 ; http://n2t.net/addgene:169347 ; RRID:Addgene_169347)
