[The description below was written by a language model from this plasmid's Addgene catalogue record and pLannotate feature annotations shown in this document.]
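Description:
pVMG0213_Cq-vasa-Cas9 is an 11.2 kb insect-expression CRISPR plasmid built on the pCR2.1 cloning backbone, designed to express Cas9 in the mosquito Culex quinquefasciatus or in other mosquitoes. It is propagated in E. coli from a high-copy ColE1/pUC-type origin and selected with ampicillin through the β-lactamase gene. The backbone also retains its neomycin/kanamycin phosphotransferase gene with an adjacent Tn5 transposase remnant, an f1 phage origin, and the interrupted lacZα region with the lac promoter, operator, CAP site and a T7 promoter flanking the cloning site. These are standard leftovers of the parental vector rather than functional parts of the mosquito cassette.

The roughly 7.3 kb insert, assembled by Gibson cloning, places the Streptococcus pyogenes Cas9 coding sequence under the regulatory sequences of the Culex quinquefasciatus gene CPIJ009286, which the construct name identifies as the vasa homologue. Vasa promoters are generally used to direct germline expression, which fits delivering Cas9 activity in cells that give rise to heritable edits. The automated feature table annotates only the Cas9 open reading frame within the insert. About 2.5 kb upstream and under 1 kb downstream of it are unannotated and presumably hold the native promoter/5′ and 3′ regulatory regions, although the record does not define their boundaries. No nuclear localization signals, tags, fluorescent markers, transposon arms or guide RNA cassettes are annotated, so none can be confirmed from the record. The plasmid belongs to a set of optimized CRISPR tools for genome editing, site-directed transgenesis and gene drive development in Culex. It serves as a Cas9 source, and guide RNAs are presumably supplied separately.
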