Features (pLannotate 1.2.2; 12 found; start..end, strand, type, name):
     89..517     +  rep_origin     f1 ori (sequence partly withheld): f1 bacteriophage origin of replication; arrow indicates direction of (+) strand synthesis
    530..829     +  CDS            tnpA (fragment): TN5P_ECOLX - Also known as tnp. Experimental evidence at protein level: Swiss-Prot protein existence level 1. Mediates transposition of transposon Tn5 by a 'cut and paste' mechanism. First, the monomeric transposase binds the 19 bp inverted DNA repeats flanking the transposon. Then, dimerization of the DNA- bound transposase creates a synaptic DNA complex. After nicking of the first DNA strand, excision of the transposon proceeds through a series of intermediates. The transposase then mediates the insertion of the transposon at a new site by strand transfer. The activity of the wild- type tran
    861..1652    +  CDS            neo: KKA2_KLEPN - Also known as kan, nptII. Experimental evidence at protein level: Swiss-Prot protein existence level 1. Resistance to kanamycin, neomycin, paromomycin, ribostamycin, butirosin and gentamicin B. From Klebsiella pneumoniae.
   1673..2533    +  CDS            AmpR: β-lactamase; bla; confers resistance to ampicillin, carbenicillin, and related antibiotics
   2704..3292    +  rep_origin     ori: high-copy-number ColE1/pMB1/pBR322/pUC origin of replication
   3475..3567    +  CDS            lacI (fragment): lac repressor; lacI; The lac repressor binds to the lac operator to inhibit transcription in E. coli. This inhibition can be relieved by adding lactose or isopropyl-β-D-thiogalactopyranoside (IPTG).
   3580..3601    +  protein_bind   CAP binding site: CAP binding activates transcription in the presence of cAMP. E. coli catabolite activator protein
   3616..3646    +  promoter       lac promoter: promoter for the E. coli lac operon
   3650..3672    +  protein_bind   lac operator (fragment): The lac repressor binds to the lac operator to inhibit transcription in E. coli. This inhibition can be relieved by adding lactose or isopropyl-β-D-thiogalactopyranoside (IPTG). lac repressor encoded by lacI
   6183..10286   +  CDS            cas9: CAS9_STRP1 - Also known as csn1 From Streptococcus pyogenes serotype M1.
  11149..11167   -  promoter       T7 promoter: promoter for bacteriophage T7 RNA polymerase
  11170..85      +  CDS            lacZα (fragment) (across the origin): LacZα fragment of β-galactosidase; lacZ fragment
>Addgene plasmid #169347 | pVMG0213_Cq-vasa-Cas9 | addgene full sequence | sequence record 333377 | Addgene NGS Result
ACATCCCCCTTTCGCCAGCTGGCGTAATAGCGAAGAGGCCCGCACCGATCGCCCTTCCCAACAGTTGCGC
AGCCTGAATGGCGAATGG
[124 nt withheld, positions 89-212]
C
[91 nt withheld, positions 214-304]
A
[49 nt withheld, positions 306-354]
CCTTTGACGTTGGAGTCCACGTTCTTT
[37 nt withheld, positions 382-418]
ACCCTATCTCGGTCTATTCTTTTGATTTATAAGGGATTTTGCCGATTTCGGCCTATTGGTTAAAAAATGA
GCTGATTTAACAAAAATTTAACGCGAATTTTAACAAAATTCAGGGCGCAAGGGCTGCTAAAGGAAGCGGA
ACACGTAGAAAGCCAGTCCGCAGAAACGGTGCTGACCCCGGATGAATGTCAGCTACTGGGCTATCTGGAC
AAGGGAAAACGCAAGCGCAAAGAGAAAGCAGGTAGCTTGCAGTGGGCTTACATGGCGATAGCTAGACTGG
GCGGTTTTATGGACAGCAAGCGAACCGGAATTGCCAGCTGGGGCGCCCTCTGGTAAGGTTGGGAAGCCCT
GCAAAGTAAACTGGATGGCTTTCTTGCCGCCAAGGATCTGATGGCGCAGGGGATCAAGATCTGATCAAGA
GACAGGATGAGGATCGTTTCGCATGATTGAACAAGATGGATTGCACGCAGGTTCTCCGGCCGCTTGGGTG
GAGAGGCTATTCGGCTATGACTGGGCACAACAGACAATCGGCTGCTCTGATGCCGCCGTGTTCCGGCTGT
CAGCGCAGGGGCGCCCGGTTCTTTTTGTCAAGACCGACCTGTCCGGTGCCCTGAATGAACTGCAGGACGA
GGCAGCGCGGCTATCGTGGCTGGCCACGACGGGCGTTCCTTGCGCAGCTGTGCTCGACGTTGTCACTGAA
GCGGGAAGGGACTGGCTGCTATTGGGCGAAGTGCCGGGGCAGGATCTCCTGTCATCCCACCTTGCTCCTG
CCGAGAAAGTATCCATCATGGCTGATGCAATGCGGCGGCTGCATACGCTTGATCCGGCTACCTGCCCATT
CGACCACCAAGCGAAACATCGCATCGAGCGAGCACGTACTCGGATGGAAGCCGGTCTTGTCGATCAGGAT
GATCTGGACGAAGAGCATCAGGGGCTCGCGCCAGCCGAACTGTTCGCCAGGCTCAAGGCGCGCATGCCCG
ACGGCGAGGATCTCGTCGTGACCCATGGCGATGCCTGCTTGCCGAATATCATGGTGGAAAATGGCCGCTT
TTCTGGATTCATCGACTGTGGCCGGCTGGGTGTGGCGGACCGCTATCAGGACATAGCGTTGGCTACCCGT
GATATTGCTGAAGAGCTTGGCGGCGAATGGGCTGACCGCTTCCTCGTGCTTTACGGTATCGCCGCTCCCG
ATTCGCAGCGCATCGCCTTCTATCGCCTTCTTGACGAGTTCTTCTGAATTGAAAAAGGAAGAGTATGAGT
ATTCAACATTTCCGTGTCGCCCTTATTCCCTTTTTTGCGGCATTTTGCCTTCCTGTTTTTGCTCACCCAG
AAACGCTGGTGAAAGTAAAAGATGCTGAAGATCAGTTGGGTGCACGAGTGGGTTACATCGAACTGGATCT
CAACAGCGGTAAGATCCTTGAGAGTTTTCGCCCCGAAGAACGTTTTCCAATGATGAGCACTTTTAAAGTT
CTGCTATGTGGCGCGGTATTATCCCGTATTGACGCCGGGCAAGAGCAACTCGGTCGCCGCATACACTATT
CTCAGAATGACTTGGTTGAGTACTCACCAGTCACAGAAAAGCATCTTACGGATGGCATGACAGTAAGAGA
ATTATGCAGTGCTGCCATAACCATGAGTGATAACACTGCGGCCAACTTACTTCTGACAACGATCGGAGGA
CCGAAGGAGCTAACCGCTTTTTTGCACAACATGGGGGATCATGTAACTCGCCTTGATCGTTGGGAACCGG
AGCTGAATGAAGCCATACCAAACGACGAGCGTGACACCACGATGCCTGTAGCAATGGCAACAACGTTGCG
CAAACTATTAACTGGCGAACTACTTACTCTAGCTTCCCGGCAACAATTAATAGACTGGATGGAGGCGGAT
AAAGTTGCAGGACCACTTCTGCGCTCGGCCCTTCCGGCTGGCTGGTTTATTGCTGATAAATCTGGAGCCG
GTGAGCGTGGGTCTCGCGGTATCATTGCAGCACTGGGGCCAGATGGTAAGCCCTCCCGTATCGTAGTTAT
CTACACGACGGGGAGTCAGGCAACTATGGATGAACGAAATAGACAGATCGCTGAGATAGGTGCCTCACTG
ATTAAGCATTGGTAACTGTCAGACCAAGTTTACTCATATATACTTTAGATTGATTTAAAACTTCATTTTT
AATTTAAAAGGATCTAGGTGAAGATCCTTTTTGATAATCTCATGACCAAAATCCCTTAACGTGAGTTTTC
GTTCCACTGAGCGTCAGACCCCGTAGAAAAGATCAAAGGATCTTCTTGAGATCCTTTTTTTCTGCGCGTA
ATCTGCTGCTTGCAAACAAAAAAACCACCGCTACCAGCGGTGGTTTGTTTGCCGGATCAAGAGCTACCAA
CTCTTTTTCCGAAGGTAACTGGCTTCAGCAGAGCGCAGATACCAAATACTGTTCTTCTAGTGTAGCCGTA
GTTAGGCCACCACTTCAAGAACTCTGTAGCACCGCCTACATACCTCGCTCTGCTAATCCTGTTACCAGTG
GCTGCTGCCAGTGGCGATAAGTCGTGTCTTACCGGGTTGGACTCAAGACGATAGTTACCGGATAAGGCGC
AGCGGTCGGGCTGAACGGGGGGTTCGTGCACACAGCCCAGCTTGGAGCGAACGACCTACACCGAACTGAG
ATACCTACAGCGTGAGCTATGAGAAAGCGCCACGCTTCCCGAAGGGAGAAAGGCGGACAGGTATCCGGTA
AGCGGCAGGGTCGGAACAGGAGAGCGCACGAGGGAGCTTCCAGGGGGAAACGCCTGGTATCTTTATAGTC
CTGTCGGGTTTCGCCACCTCTGACTTGAGCGCCGATTTTTGTGATGCTCGTCAGGGGGGCGGAGCCTATG
GAAAAACGCCAGCAACGCGGCCTTTTTACGGTTCCTGGCCTTTTGCTGGCCTTTTGCTCACATGTTCTTT
CCTGCGTTATCCCCTGATTCTGTGGATAACCGTATTACCGCCTTTGAGTGAGCTGATACCGCTCGCCGCA
GCCGAACGACCGAGCGCAGCGAGTCAGTGAGCGAGGAAGCGGAAGAGCGCCCAATACGCAAACCGCCTCT
CCCCGCGCGTTGGCCGATTCATTAATGCAGCTGGCACGACAGGTTTCCCGACTGGAAAGCGGGCAGTGAG
CGCAACGCAATTAATGTGAGTTAGCTCACTCATTAGGCACCCCAGGCTTTACACTTTATGCTTCCGGCTC
GTATGTTGTGTGGAATTGTGAGCGGATAACAATTTCACACAGGAAACAGCTATGACCATGATTACGCCAA
GCTTGGTACCGAGCTCGGATCCACTAGTAACGGCCGCCAGTGTGCTGGAATTCGCCCTTCCGTGCATAAT
TCGATTTGATGCGGTAGCAAACAGGCTGAAAAGCGGGTTGCAAAGTAAAACCTCGAAGAACTGAGAGCAA
ATTTGCTACCGCGACAGGTACCGCGTCGGGTGCAATTTTGATTTGCTTCGATGTTTGCTACCCGCGCTGG
AGATGCACTTAGGAACGAGTAGGAAAGACTTTTTGTTTACACATTGGCCCAATTACACTGTTTTGCTTGA
ATTGGCCAGTGCCTATGTGTAAACAAACAGTCTATTTCTATGTTTCCTATTAGGCTATTTGTTGCTTGAT
ATTGGCTGAAAATGTTGAAGCTGTAATTGAACGCCGAAGTGCTGACATGCCAACATTACGTGCACGATGG
AAATACATGCCGTTCCCCTGTTTAGCGTCAGCAAACAGGTTCTAGGATTGATTTCGATCTGATCCCAACA
AGAATGTTAAGAAAATAGAAATATTAAAAACTCTGAACGTGAACGAAAAATCATAGTTACTCGAGGCGGG
GTTGGATCCCCAGTCCTTTCGATTGGTTAGCAATAATGCTACCCACTAGGCCATCGCGGCTTGGTGAGCT
ATGGTTGGAATTAGGAATAATGCTCCTAGAGCAAGTTTGCTGCGATATAACCAGGGTATTAGTGGAGATA
AAATTTGGAGTTTTTTTTAAAAAGGTCCAATAAACCAAATTTTCAATTTTTGCTTTTTGGGTGTTTTTGA
GTCTTTTGATCCCGGAGTATCAAACCTTCTTAGCATGGTTTTGTCTGTGGCATGGTGCTTCCAACGAATA
AACCAAATCTCGGAGCGCGGTGTTGTGTGCCCTCTAGGGTGACAATAAAAATAAAGAGAGTGAAAATGTT
GAGCCTCCTCGGTCCTTACCTGGTCACAGCACCTAAAAGGACCTAATAAAAATGAGTTGAGAATAAATCA
AATAAATTGGACCCAAATCGGTTAAGGTCGCTTTTTATCGTTGAAGTTTGAATGAAAAAAAAAAAAACGC
ATAAAAAACCCGCTTCAACGAATCATCTCTGCGGTAAACTTTACGCAGTAGGCCTGGCCGCGTTTACGTC
TGTGATGTTTCAACGCATTCCGATGCAATGGCGCACTACAAATGTTTATGAATGACAAGAAAGATGTCAG
CCGGCTTTCTAAAGGATCCCTTTGAAAGATTGGCTGCGCCAGGCTTTGATGAGATTAGATTAGGAGCGTA
ACGTTTTGTAATTCGATTCCTCTGAAACGAAGCAACATTTCAAGCAAAAAAAAAAGTTAATTGGCCAAAG
CCAAAGTGTAAACAAAGAGTCTGTCCTGCTCATTGCTCATGTTTAACCCACTGACTGACGTAAACAGGAC
AGACTGTTTACACTTTCGATTTTGGCCCATTTACTATGTTTTGCTTGGTTTTAGCAATCTGTACTTCGTG
TTCAGATAAAAAAAATCGTTTTTTAAAGCTTGGAAAGGTGCAGTGTCAATGTTACAATGATAACTACCAC
AAAGAAGAATTTTAAATACTTTGAATAGCACGTCCCGAGATGGGAGTTGGACAAAGTCAGTCTTTGATTA
GATTAGATCAGTGTGATTTCTACATCACTACGAGAAGCACACCCAAATTTAGAACACGAAATCTGTCTTC
TACCACAGGTCACTTCTAGAACAGTGATCGTAATTCCCGAACGTTCCCCGTCCCAACGCGGGCCAAAATG
TCAAACTGCAAAGTTGTTTACAAACGCAAACCCGGCTTTTCCTTCTGCCCTCTTCCCGCACTATTTCCCC
AAAGGAAATAAGTCGAGCAACACATTCCGTGCAGAAAGTAATTCGATATCTGCGCTGCACACAAGTCCCT
TATTTTAAATTGTGCTGTGTCGTGCAGTTTTCGGCCCGAATGTGGCGCCGATGAAGAGTAGTTGTGGCGC
GCGAGCGAGCCTTCGATTTGGTAAGTGCACACGGGAAATGTTAGGACTGCGGCGGGGGTGGTTTTGGGTG
GTGCACGCACCAGCAGCCGTGAACCGCGAACGAGCCGGCAGATAAACGGGGGAGAGGGAGATGGAAAAAA
AAGTGGAAAAAATAGCGGCAAATTAGCCGAAGAAACGGTTGGCCGGTGGTGTGACTGCTGCTGCTGCGGA
CCACATCTCTCGCGCTTGTTGTCACTCATCCGCAAACAATTAATACGGTTGAAGGCTGGCCGGCCGAGGC
TTTTTGCCGGAGAAGGCCTCGCGTTTCAAAGTAATACAATTATGATAACCGAATGCTGTGCGGCTTTCTT
TTCGCTCGTGCTCGTGCCTTATTAACTTTTAGTGATACTTTGATTTTTTTTTCCTTTCTTCGCGTTTAGC
CCACAAATCCTCCTCCCCCCGCGAATGCTTTACGACTCATCTCCGCTTATTTTTTTTCTCTTTTGTCGTT
TCTTTTCAGTAAGTCAACGCCAACATGGATAAGAAGTACTCGATCGGTCTGGATATCGGTACGAACTCGG
TGGGTTGGGCCGTGATCACGGATGAGTACAAGGTGCCGTCGAAGAAGTTCAAGGTGCTGGGTAACACGGA
TCGCCACTCGATCAAGAAGAACCTGATCGGTGCCCTGCTGTTCGATTCGGGTGAGACGGCCGAGGCCACG
CGCCTGAAGCGCACGGCCCGCCGCCGCTACACGCGCCGCAAGAACCGCATCTGCTACCTGCAGGAGATCT
TCTCGAACGAGATGGCCAAGGTGGATGATTCGTTCTTCCACCGCCTGGAGGAGTCGTTCCTGGTGGAGGA
GGATAAGAAGCACGAGCGCCACCCGATCTTCGGTAACATCGTGGATGAGGTGGCCTACCACGAGAAGTAC
CCGACGATCTACCACCTGCGCAAGAAGCTGGTGGATTCGACGGATAAGGCCGATCTGCGCCTGATCTACC
TGGCCCTGGCCCACATGATCAAGTTCCGCGGTCACTTCCTGATCGAGGGTGATCTGAACCCGGATAACTC
GGATGTGGATAAGCTGTTCATCCAGCTGGTGCAGACGTACAACCAGCTGTTCGAGGAGAACCCGATCAAC
GCCTCGGGTGTGGATGCCAAGGCCATCCTGTCGGCCCGCCTGTCGAAGTCGCGCCGCCTGGAGAACCTGA
TCGCCCAGCTGCCGGGTGAGAAGAAGAACGGTCTGTTCGGTAACCTGATCGCCCTGTCGCTGGGTCTGAC
GCCGAACTTCAAGTCGAACTTCGATCTGGCCGAGGATGCCAAGCTGCAGCTGTCGAAGGATACGTACGAT
GATGATCTGGATAACCTGCTGGCCCAGATCGGTGATCAGTACGCCGATCTGTTCCTGGCCGCCAAGAACC
TGTCGGATGCCATCCTGCTGTCGGATATCCTGCGCGTGAACACGGAGATCACGAAGGCCCCGCTGTCGGC
CTCGATGATCAAGCGCTACGATGAGCACCACCAGGATCTGACGCTGCTGAAGGCCCTGGTGCGCCAGCAG
CTGCCGGAGAAGTACAAGGAGATCTTCTTCGATCAGTCGAAGAACGGTTACGCCGGTTACATCGATGGTG
GTGCCTCGCAGGAGGAGTTCTACAAGTTCATCAAGCCGATCCTGGAGAAGATGGATGGTACGGAGGAGCT
GCTGGTGAAGCTGAACCGCGAGGATCTGCTGCGCAAGCAGCGCACGTTCGATAACGGTTCGATCCCGCAC
CAGATCCACCTGGGTGAGCTGCACGCCATCCTGCGCCGCCAGGAGGATTTCTACCCGTTCCTGAAGGATA
ACCGCGAGAAGATCGAGAAGATCCTGACGTTCCGCATCCCGTACTACGTGGGTCCGCTGGCCCGCGGTAA
CTCGCGCTTCGCCTGGATGACGCGCAAGTCGGAGGAGACGATCACGCCGTGGAACTTCGAGGAGGTGGTG
GATAAGGGTGCCTCGGCCCAGTCGTTCATCGAGCGCATGACGAACTTCGATAAGAACCTGCCGAACGAGA
AGGTGCTGCCGAAGCACTCGCTGCTGTACGAGTACTTCACGGTGTACAACGAGCTGACGAAGGTGAAGTA
CGTGACGGAGGGTATGCGCAAGCCGGCCTTCCTGTCGGGTGAGCAGAAGAAGGCCATCGTGGATCTGCTG
TTCAAGACGAACCGCAAGGTGACGGTGAAGCAGCTGAAGGAGGATTACTTCAAGAAGATCGAGTGCTTCG
ATTCGGTGGAGATCTCGGGTGTGGAGGATCGCTTCAACGCCTCGCTGGGTACGTACCACGATCTGCTGAA
GATCATCAAGGATAAGGATTTCCTGGATAACGAGGAGAACGAGGATATCCTGGAGGATATCGTGCTGACG
CTGACGCTGTTCGAGGATCGCGAGATGATCGAGGAGCGCCTGAAGACGTACGCCCACCTGTTCGATGATA
AGGTGATGAAGCAGCTGAAGCGCCGCCGCTACACGGGTTGGGGTCGCCTGTCGCGCAAGCTGATCAACGG
TATCCGCGATAAGCAGTCGGGTAAGACGATCCTGGATTTCCTGAAGTCGGATGGTTTCGCCAACCGCAAC
TTCATGCAGCTGATCCACGATGATTCGCTGACGTTCAAGGAGGATATCCAGAAGGCCCAGGTGTCGGGTC
AGGGTGATTCGCTGCACGAGCACATCGCCAACCTGGCCGGTTCGCCGGCCATCAAGAAGGGTATCCTGCA
GACGGTGAAGGTGGTGGATGAGCTGGTGAAGGTGATGGGTCGCCACAAGCCGGAGAACATCGTGATCGAG
ATGGCCCGCGAGAACCAGACGACGCAGAAGGGTCAGAAGAACTCGCGCGAGCGCATGAAGCGCATCGAGG
AGGGTATCAAGGAGCTGGGTTCGCAGATCCTGAAGGAGCACCCGGTGGAGAACACGCAGCTGCAGAACGA
GAAGCTGTACCTGTACTACCTGCAGAACGGTCGCGATATGTACGTGGATCAGGAGCTGGATATCAACCGC
CTGTCGGATTACGATGTGGATCACATCGTGCCGCAGTCGTTCCTGAAGGATGATTCGATCGATAACAAGG
TGCTGACGCGCTCGGATAAGAACCGCGGTAAGTCGGATAACGTGCCGTCGGAGGAGGTGGTGAAGAAGAT
GAAGAACTACTGGCGCCAGCTGCTGAACGCCAAGCTGATCACGCAGCGCAAGTTCGATAACCTGACGAAG
GCCGAGCGCGGTGGTCTGTCGGAGCTGGATAAGGCCGGTTTCATCAAGCGCCAGCTGGTGGAGACGCGCC
AGATCACGAAGCACGTGGCCCAGATCCTGGATTCGCGCATGAACACGAAGTACGATGAGAACGATAAGCT
GATCCGCGAGGTGAAGGTGATCACGCTGAAGTCGAAGCTGGTGTCGGATTTCCGCAAGGATTTCCAGTTC
TACAAGGTGCGCGAGATCAACAACTACCACCACGCCCACGATGCCTACCTGAACGCCGTGGTGGGTACGG
CCCTGATCAAGAAGTACCCGAAGCTGGAGTCGGAGTTCGTGTACGGTGATTACAAGGTGTACGATGTGCG
CAAGATGATCGCCAAGTCGGAGCAGGAGATCGGTAAGGCCACGGCCAAGTACTTCTTCTACTCGAACATC
ATGAACTTCTTCAAGACGGAGATCACGCTGGCCAACGGTGAGATCCGCAAGCGCCCGCTGATCGAGACGA
ACGGTGAGACGGGTGAGATCGTGTGGGATAAGGGTCGCGATTTCGCCACGGTGCGCAAGGTGCTGTCGAT
GCCGCAGGTGAACATCGTGAAGAAGACGGAGGTGCAGACGGGTGGTTTCTCGAAGGAGTCGATCCTGCCG
AAGCGCAACTCGGATAAGCTGATCGCCCGCAAGAAGGATTGGGATCCGAAGAAGTACGGTGGTTTCGATT
CGCCGACGGTGGCCTACTCGGTGCTGGTGGTGGCCAAGGTGGAGAAGGGTAAGTCGAAGAAGCTGAAGTC
GGTGAAGGAGCTGCTGGGTATCACGATCATGGAGCGCTCGTCGTTCGAGAAGAACCCGATCGATTTCCTG
GAGGCCAAGGGTTACAAGGAGGTGAAGAAGGATCTGATCATCAAGCTGCCGAAGTACTCGCTGTTCGAGC
TGGAGAACGGTCGCAAGCGCATGCTGGCCTCGGCCGGTGAGCTGCAGAAGGGTAACGAGCTGGCCCTGCC
GTCGAAGTACGTGAACTTCCTGTACCTGGCCTCGCACTACGAGAAGCTGAAGGGTTCGCCGGAGGATAAC
GAGCAGAAGCAGCTGTTCGTGGAGCAGCACAAGCACTACCTGGATGAGATCATCGAGCAGATCTCGGAGT
TCTCGAAGCGCGTGATCCTGGCCGATGCCAACCTGGATAAGGTGCTGTCGGCCTACAACAAGCACCGCGA
TAAGCCGATCCGCGAGCAGGCCGAGAACATCATCCACCTGTTCACGCTGACGAACCTGGGTGCCCCGGCC
GCCTTCAAGTACTTCGATACGACGATCGATCGCAAGCGCTACACGTCGACGAAGGAGGTGCTGGATGCCA
CGCTGATCCACCAGTCGATCACGGGTCTGTACGAGACGCGCATCGATCTGTCGCAGCTGGGTGGTGATGG
TTCGCCGAAGAAGAAGCGCAAGGTGTAAGCGGGGCTTGCGACCAGGTTGTAGGCTATGGAATAGTCTATC
ATTGAGTTGTTATTTCTCTTATTATCAGTAAGTTTCCTTTTTAGATAAACTACGATCTTGTGAAGAACGT
AACAGAATATTTGGTTTTGAAAAGTACTTGACTTAGTTTCAAACGCTTAAATTGTTGAAAACAATTTAAT
TTCATTTATGACAATAAAAAACCTGAAATAATCAAAACAGTAATGATGCATTTTGAATGAAAATCGAGAA
AAAGATATCGTATGGTTCCGTAAATGTCCTCCCGGGAGAACCTTCCCCCGGGGCGCTGGTCACTCCGGGT
GTTGGCCAATGTCCTACCAATTTGGTCCCGTCTAGGTTTCTTTGAATTGCTCAATTGCTTCAATTGCTTT
AGATCAAAAATTCCTTCAGTGGCTTCAAGAAGGCAACAACCAGCACATGCTGATTCATTTTGGCGCAGAA
GTTCGTTAAATTGAATTTAAAACAGAATATTTTATAGTTATGATCAATTTTCTCCGAAAAAGATCAACGG
CTTCACCTTAAATGCCCAATTGAATTCAATAGAGTAGCGATTCTCAACCTTCTTCTAGGCCGGTACCCCC
TTCCATGTAAATCAAGTAGGCCCGGTACCCCCGTTGAGAATCCCTGCAATAGAGCAATGATTTGATTGCA
GTGTTGATCAAATAAAACATTTATTACCTACCATTTATGATCACAAGAAAATGTTGCACTATGGTACATT
GGGTGGGCTAGCTGAAGAGCAAGGGCGAATTCTGCAGATATCCATCACACTGGCGGCCGCTCGAGCATGC
ATCTAGAGGGCCCAATTCGCCCTATAGTGAGTCGTATTACAATTCACTGGCCGTCGTTTTACAACGTCGT
GACTGGGAAAACCCTGGCGTTACCCAACTTAATCGCCTTGCAGC
